>Addgene plasmid #61972 | pCMVlac-dirTopo-P2A-aGFP | depositor full sequence | sequence record 101285 | pCMVlac-dirTopo-P2A-aGFP sequence 4889 bps
TAGTTATTAATAGTAATCAATTACGGGGTCATTAGTTCATAGCCCATATATGGAGTTCCGCGTTACATAA
CTTACGGTAAATGGCCCGCCTGGCTGACCGCCCAACGACCCCCGCCCATTGACGTCAATAATGACGTATG
TTCCCATAGTAACGCCAATAGGGACTTTCCATTGACGTCAATGGGTGGAGTATTTACGGTAAACTGCCCA
CTTGGCAGTACATCAAGTGTATCATATATGCCAAGTACGCCCCCTATTGACGTCAATGACGGTAAATGGC
CCGCCTGGCATTATGCCCAGTACATGACCTTATGGGACTTTCCTACTTGGCAGTACATCTACGTATTAGT
CATCGCTATTACCATGGTGATGCGGTTTTGGCAGTACATCAATGGGCGTGGATAGCGGTTTGACTCACGG
GGATTTCCAAGTCTCCACCCCATTGACGTCAATGGGAGTTTGTTTTGGCACCAAAATCAACGGGACTTTC
CAAAATGTCGTAACAACTCCGCCCCATTGACGCAAATGGGCGGTAGGCGTGTACGGTGGGAGGTCTATAT
AAGCAGAGCTGGTTTAGTGAACCGTCAGATCCGCTAGCTTTACACTTTATTCTTCCGGCTCGTATTTTGT
GTGGAATTGTGAGCGGATAACAATTTCCGGAGGAGGCCCTTCACCTGAAGAGCGGACGGACGAGCGGATA
TCGCCGCCTAACCCCGCTCTTCAAAGGGATCCAATGCTACTAACTTCAGCCTGCTCAAGCAGGCTGGAGA
CGTGGAGGAGAACCCTGGACCTGTCGACATTACCGATTCACTGGCCGTCGTTCTGCAACGCCGCGACTGG
GAAAACCCTGGCGTTACCCAACTTAATCGCCTTGCAGCACATCCCCCTTTCGCCAGTTGGCGCAATAGCG
AAGAGGCCCGCACCGACCGCGAATTCGTGAGCAAGGGCGAGGAGCTGTTCACCGGGGTGGTGCCCATCCT
GGTCGAGCTGGACGGCGACGTAAACGGCCACAAGTTCAGCGTGTCCGGCGAGGGCGAGGGCGATGCCACC
TACGGCAAGCTGACCCTGAAGTTCATCTGCACCACCGGCAAGCTGCCCGTGCCCTGGCCCACCCTCGTGA
CCACCCTGACCTACGGCGTGCAGTGCTTCAGCCGCTACCCCGACCACATGAAGCAGCACGACTTCTTCAA
GTCCGCCATGCCCGAAGGCTACGTCCAGGAGCGCACCATCTTCTTCAAGGACGACGGCAACTACAAGACC
CGCGCCGAGGTGAAGTTCGAGGGCGACACCCTGGTGAACCGCATCGAGCTGAAGGGCATCGACTTCAAGG
AGGACGGCAACATCCTGGGGCACAAGCTGGAGTACAACTACAACAGCCACAACGTCTATATCATGGCCGA
CAAGCAGAAGAACGGCATCAAGGTGAACTTCAAGATCCGCCACAACATCGAGGACGGCAGCGTGCAGCTC
GCCGACCACTACCAGCAGAACACCCCCATCGGCGACGGCCCCGTGCTGCTGCCCGACAACCACTACCTGA
GCACCCAGTCCGCCCTGAGCAAAGACCCCAACGAGAAGCGCGATCACATGGTCCTGCTGGAGTTCGTGAC
CGCCGCCGGGATCACTCTCGGCATGGACGAGCTGTACAAGTAACTCGAGTAATCTAGATAACTGATCATA
ATCAGCCATACCACATTTGTAGAGGTTTTACTTGCTTTAAAAAACCTCCCACACCTCCCCCTGAACCTGA
AACATAAAATGAATGCAATTGTTGTTGTTAACTTGTTTATTGCAGCTTATAATGGTTACAAATAAAGCAA
TAGCATCACAAATTTCACAAATAAAGCATTTTTTTCACTGCATTCTAGTTGTGGTTTGTCCAAACTCATC
AATGTATCTTAACGCGTAAATTGTAAGCGTTAATATTTTGTTAAAATTCGCGTTAAATTTTTGTTAAATC
AGCTCATTTTTTAACCAATAGGCCGAAATCGGCAAAATCCCTTATAAATCAAAAGAATAGACCGAGATAG
GGT
[37 nt withheld, positions 2034-2070]
AAAGAACGTGGACTCCAACGTCAAAGG
[49 nt withheld, positions 2098-2146]
T
[91 nt withheld, positions 2148-2238]
G
[125 nt withheld, positions 2240-2364]
ATATTGAAAAAGGAAGAGTCCTGAGGCGGAAAGAACCAGCTGTGGAATGTGTGTCAGTTAGGGTGTGGAA
AGTCCCCAGGCTCCCCAGCAGGCAGAAGTATGCAAAGCATGCATCTCAATTAGTCAGCAACCAGGTGTGG
AAAGTCCCCAGGCTCCCCAGCAGGCAGAAGTATGCAAAGCATGCATCTCAATTAGTCAGCAACCATAGTC
CCGCCCCTAACTCCGCCCATCCCGCCCCTAACTCCGCCCAGTTCCGCCCATTCTCCGCCCCATGGCTGAC
TAATTTTTTTTATTTATGCAGAGGCCGAGGCCGCGGCCTCTGAGCTATTCCAGAAGTAGTGAGGAGGCTT
TTTTGGAGGCCTAGGCTTTTGCAAATTCAAATATTTATCCGCTCATAAGACAATCCAAGAAGGAGCCACC
ATGATTGAACAAGATGGATTGCACGCAGGTTCTCCGGCCGCTTGGGTGGAGAGGCTATTCGGCTATGACT
GGGCACAACAGACAATCGGCTGCTCTGATGCCGCCGTGTTCCGGCTGTCAGCGCAGGGGCGCCCGGTTCT
TTTTGTCAAGACCGACCTGTCCGGTGCCCTGAATGAACTGCAAGACGAGGCAGCGCGGCTATCGTGGCTG
GCCACGACGGGCGTTCCTTGCGCAGCTGTGCTCGACGTTGTCACTGAAGCGGGAAGGGACTGGCTGCTAT
TGGGCGAAGTGCCGGGGCAGGATCTCCTGTCATCTCACCTTGCTCCTGCCGAGAAAGTATCCATCATGGC
TGATGCAATGCGGCGGCTGCATACGCTTGATCCGGCTACCTGCCCATTCGACCACCAAGCGAAACATCGC
ATCGAGCGAGCACGTACTCGGATGGAAGCCGGTCTTGTCGATCAGGATGATCTGGACGAAGAGCATCAGG
GGCTCGCGCCAGCCGAACTGTTCGCCAGGCTCAAGGCGAGCATGCCCGACGGCGAGGATCTCGTCGTGAC
CCATGGCGATGCCTGCTTGCCGAATATCATGGTGGAAAATGGCCGCTTTTCTGGATTCATCGACTGTGGC
CGGCTGGGTGTGGCGGACCGCTATCAGGACATAGCGTTGGCTACCCGTGATATTGCTGAAGAGCTTGGCG
GCGAATGGGCTGACCGCTTCCTCGTGCTTTACGGTATCGCCGCTCCCGATTCGCAGCGCATCGCCTTCTA
TCGCCTTCTTGACGAGTTCTTCTGAGCGGGACTCTGGGGTTCGAAATGACCGACCAAGCGACGCCCAACC
TGCCATCACGAGATTTCGATTCCACCGCCGCCTTCTATGAAAGGTTGGGCTTCGGAATCGTTTTCCGGGA
CGCCGGCTGGATGATCCTCCAGCGCGGGGATCTCATGCTGGAGTTCTTCGCCCACCCTAGGGGGAGGCTA
ACTGAAACACGGAAGGAGACAATACCGGAAGGAACCCGCGCTATGACGGCAATAAAAAGACAGAATAAAA
CGCACGGTGTTGGGTCGTTTGTTCATAAACGCGGGGTTCGGTCCCAGGGCTGGCACTCTGTCGATACCCC
ACCGAGACCCCATTGGGGCCAATACGCCCGCGTTTCTTCCTTTTCCCCACCCCACCCCCCAAGTTCGGGT
GAAGGCCCAGGGCTCGCAGCCAACGTCGGGGCGGCAGGCCCTGCCATAGCCTCAGGTTACTCATATATAC
TTTAGATTGATTTAAAACTTCATTTTTAATTTAAAAGGATCTAGGTGAAGATCCTTTTTGATAATCTCAT
GACCAAAATCCCTTAACGTGAGTTTTCGTTCCACTGAGCGTCAGACCCCGTAGAAAAGATCAAAGGATCT
TCTTGAGATCCTTTTTTTCTGCGCGTAATCTGCTGCTTGCAAACAAAAAAACCACCGCTACCAGCGGTGG
TTTGTTTGCCGGATCAAGAGCTACCAACTCTTTTTCCGAAGGTAACTGGCTTCAGCAGAGCGCAGATACC
AAATACTGTCCTTCTAGTGTAGCCGTAGTTAGGCCACCACTTCAAGAACTCTGTAGCACCGCCTACATAC
CTCGCTCTGCTAATCCTGTTACCAGTGGCTGCTGCCAGTGGCGATAAGTCGTGTCTTACCGGGTTGGACT
CAAGACGATAGTTACCGGATAAGGCGCAGCGGTCGGGCTGAACGGGGGGTTCGTGCACACAGCCCAGCTT
GGAGCGAACGACCTACACCGAACTGAGATACCTACAGCGTGAGCTATGAGAAAGCGCCACGCTTCCCGAA
GGGAGAAAGGCGGACAGGTATCCGGTAAGCGGCAGGGTCGGAACAGGAGAGCGCACGAGGGAGCTTCCAG
GGGGAAACGCCTGGTATCTTTATAGTCCTGTCGGGTTTCGCCACCTCTGACTTGAGCGTCGATTTTTGTG
ATGCTCGTCAGGGGGGCGGAGCCTATGGAAAAACGCCAGCAACGCGGCCTTTTTACGGTTCCTGGCCTTT
TGCTGGCCTTTTGCTCACATGTTCTTTCCTGCGTTATCCCCTGATTCTGTGGATAACCGTATTACCGCCA
TGCAT
Features (pLannotate 1.2.2; 16 found; start..end, strand, type, name):
      1..366     +  enhancer       CMV enhancer: human cytomegalovirus immediate early enhancer
    367..570     +  promoter       CMV promoter: human cytomegalovirus (CMV) immediate early promoter
    599..625     +  promoter       lac UV5 promoter (fragment): E. coli lac promoter with an "up" mutation
    637..653     +  protein_bind   lac operator: The lac repressor binds to the lac operator to inhibit transcription in E. coli. This inhibition can be relieved by adding lactose or isopropyl-β-D-thiogalactopyranoside (IPTG). lac repressor encoded by lacI
    799..930     +  CDS            lacZ (fragment): BGAL_ECOLI - Experimental evidence at protein level: Swiss-Prot protein existence level 1. From Escherichia coli (strain K12).
    937..1653    +  CDS            EGFP: the original enhanced GFP (Yang et al., 1996) mammalian codon-optimized
   1673..1757    +  CDS            large T antigen (fragment): large T antigen from SV40 (simian virus 40)
   1780..1901    +  polyA_signal   SV40 poly(A) signal: SV40 polyadenylation signal
   1935..2363    -  rep_origin     f1 ori (sequence partly withheld): f1 bacteriophage origin of replication; arrow indicates direction of (+) strand synthesis
   2363..2383    +  promoter       AmpR promoter (fragment) (sequence partly withheld): bla
   2385..2739    +  promoter       SV40 promoter: SV40 enhancer and early promoter
   2785..3579    +  CDS            NeoR/KanR: aminoglycoside phosphotransferase from Tn5; aph(3')-II (or nptII); confers resistance to neomycin, kanamycin, and G418 (Geneticin®)
   3600..3752    +  CDS            ble (fragment): BLE_KLEPN - Experimental evidence at protein level: Swiss-Prot protein existence level 1. Binding protein with a strong affinity to the bleomycin family of antibiotics. Binds to CL990; an antimitotic-antibiotic compound. From Klebsiella pneumoniae.
   3811..3858    +  polyA_signal   HSV TK poly(A) signal: herpes simplex virus thymidine kinase polyadenylation signal (Cole and Stacy, 1985)
   3949..3965    -  polyA_signal   bGH poly(A) signal (fragment): bovine growth hormone polyadenylation signal
   4187..4775    +  rep_origin     ori: high-copy-number ColE1/pMB1/pBR322/pUC origin of replication
