[The description below was written by a language model from this plasmid's Addgene catalogue record and pLannotate feature annotations shown in this document.]
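Description:
pCMVlac-dirTopo-P2A-aGFP is a 4,889 bp mammalian expression plasmid built on a pEGFP backbone and intended as a directional cloning vector for PCR-amplified cDNAs. It is maintained in E. coli at high copy through a ColE1/pUC-type origin and also carries an f1 origin. A single Tn5 NeoR/KanR cassette provides selection in both hosts. A bacterial promoter fragment gives kanamycin resistance in E. coli, and the SV40 enhancer/early promoter with an HSV TK polyadenylation signal gives G418 resistance in transfected mammalian cells. The short ble, bGH poly(A) and SV40 large T hits in the annotation are fragments and appear to be backbone remnants rather than functional parts.

The expression unit begins with the human CMV immediate-early enhancer and promoter, followed directly by a lac UV5 promoter fragment and lac operator. This tandem arrangement allows transcription of the downstream region in both mammalian cells and E. coli. Downstream lie a 132 bp lacZ alpha fragment carrying silent mutations, then EGFP and the SV40 poly(A) signal. The presence of lacZ alpha under lac control suggests a bacterial colour screen for distinguishing recombinant from parental clones, although the record does not state this.

The name points to a directional topoisomerase-style cloning site and a P2A self-cleaving peptide ahead of the GFP. That design would let an inserted cDNA be co-translated with a separate fluorescent reporter marking expressing cells. Neither the cloning site nor the P2A element is annotated in the feature table, so their exact positions and the meaning of "aGFP" cannot be confirmed from the record.
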