Addgene plasmid #61972: pCMVlac-dirTopo-P2A-aGFP
Purpose: A directional cloning vector of PCR-amplified cDNAs for mammalian expression
Depositing lab: Hiroshi Udo. Depositing organization: Kyushu University.
Backbone
  Vector backbone: pEGFP
  Vector type: Mammalian Expression
  Selectable markers: Neomycin (select with G418)
Growth in bacteria
  Bacterial resistance: Kanamycin, 50 μg/mL
  Growth temperature: 37°C
  Growth strain: DH5alpha
  Copy number: High Copy
Gene/Insert 1
  Gene/Insert name: lacZ alpha
  Species: E. coli
  Insert size (bp): 132
  Mutation: It contains silent mutations
Gene/Insert 2
  Gene/Insert name: EGFP
  Species: A. victoria
  Insert size (bp): 714
Terms and licenses: Academic/Nonprofit Terms; Industry Terms: Not Available to Industry
How to cite: pCMVlac-dirTopo-P2A-aGFP was a gift from Hiroshi Udo (Addgene plasmid # 61972 ; http://n2t.net/addgene:61972 ; RRID:Addgene_61972)
