>Addgene plasmid #61972 | pCMVlac-dirTopo-P2A-aGFP | addgene partial sequence | sequence record 103914 | F1ori-F 5'-GTGGACTCTTGTTCCAAACTGG-3'
CCTATCTCGGTCTATTCTTTTGATTTATAAGGGATTTTGCCGATTTCGGCCTATTGGTTAAAAAATGAGC
TGATTTAACAAAAATTTAACGCGAATTTTAACAAAATATTAACGCTTACAATTTACGCGTTAAGATACAT
TGATGAGTTTGGACAAACCACAACTAGAATGCAGTGAAAAAAATGCTTTATTTGTGAAATTTGTGATGCT
ATTGCTTTATTTGTAACCATTATAAGCTGCAATAAACAAGTTAACAACAACAATTGCATTCATTTTATGT
TTCAGGTTCAGGGGGAGGTGTGGGAGGTTTTTTAAAGCAAGTAAAACCTCTACAAATGTGGTATGGCTGA
TTATGATCAGTTATCTAGATTACTCGAGTTACTTGTACAGCTCGTCCATGCCGAGAGTGATCCCGGCGGC
GGTCACGAACTCCAGCAGGACCATGTGATCGCGCTTCTCGTTGGGGTCTTTGCTCAGGGCGGACTGGGTG
CTCAGGTAGTGGTTGTCGGGCAGCAGCACGGGGCCGTCGCCGATGGGGGTGTTCTGCTGGTAGTGGTCGG
CGAGCTGCACGCTGCCGTCCTCGATGTTGTGGCGGATCTTGAAGTTCACCTTGATGCCGTTCTTCTGCTT
GTCGGCCATGATATAGACGTTGTGGCTGTTGTAGTTGTACTCCAGCTTGTGCCCCAGGATGTTGCCGTCC
TCCTTGAAGTCGATGCCCTTCAGCTCGATGCGGTTCACCAGGGTGTCGCCCTCGAACTTCACCTCGGCGC
GGGTCTTGTAGTTGCCGTCGTCCTTGAAGAAGATGGTGCGCTCCTGGACGTAGCCTTCGGGCATGGCGGA
CTTGAAGAAGTCGTGCTGCTTCATGTGGTCGGGGTAGCGGCTGAAGCACTGCACGCCGTAGGTCAGGGTG
GTCACGAGGGTGGGCCAGGGCACGGGCAGCTTGCCGGTGGTGCAGATGAACTTCAGGGTCAGCTTGCCGT
AGGTGGCATCGCCCTCGCCCTCGCCGGACACGCTGAACTTGTGGCCGTTTACGTCGCCGTCCAGCTCGAC
CAGGATGGGCACCACCCCGGTGAACAGCTCCTCGCCCTTGCTCACGAATTC
