>Addgene plasmid #61972 | pCMVlac-dirTopo-P2A-aGFP | addgene partial sequence | sequence record 103915 | CMV-F 5'-CGCAAATGGGCGGTAGGCGTG-3'
CTATATAAGCAGAGCTGGTTTAGTGAACCGTCAGATCCGCTAGCTTTACACTTTATTCTTCCGGCTCGTA
TTTTGTGTGGAATTGTGAGCGGATAACAATTTCCGGAGGAGGCCCTTCACCTGAAGAGCGGACGGACGAG
CGGATATCGCCGCCTAACCCCGCTCTTCAAAGGGATCCAATGCTACTAACTTCAGCCTGCTCAAGCAGGC
TGGAGACGTGGAGGAGAACCCTGGACCTGTCGACATTACCGATTCACTGGCCGTCGTTCTGCAACGCCGC
GACTGGGAAAACCCTGGCGTTACCCAACTTAATCGCCTTGCAGCACATCCCCCTTTCGCCAGTTGGCGCA
ATAGCGAAGAGGCCCGCACCGACCGCGAATTCGTGAGCAAGGGCGAGGAGCTGTTCACCGGGGTGGTGCC
CATCCTGGTCGAGCTGGACGGCGACGTAAACGGCCACAAGTTCAGCGTGTCCGGCGAGGGCGAGGGCGAT
GCCACCTACGGCAAGCTGACCCTGAAGTTCATCTGCACCACCGGCAAGCTGCCCGTGCCCTGGCCCACCC
TCGTGACCACCCTGACCTACGGCGTGCAGTGCTTCAGCCGCTACCCCGACCACATGAAGCAGCACGACTT
CTTCAAGTCCGCCATGCCCGAAGGCTACGTCCAGGAGCGCACCATCTTCTTCAAGGACGACGGCAACTAC
AAGACCCGCGCCGAGGTGAAGTTCGAGGGCGACACCCTGGTGAACCGCATCGAGCTGAAGGGCATCGACT
TCAAGGAGGACGGCAACATCCTGGGGCACAAGCTGGAGTACAACTACAACAGCCACAACGTCTATATCAT
GGCCGACAAGCAGAAGAACGGCATCAAGGTGAACTTCAAGATCCGCCACAACATCGAGGACGGCAGCGTG
CAGCTCGCCGACCACTACCAGCAGAACACCCCCATCGGCGACGGCCCCGTGCTGCTGCCCGACAACCACT
ACCTGAGCACCCAGTCCGCCCTGAGCAAAGACCCCAACGAGAAGCGCGATCACATGGTCCTGCTGGAGTT
CGTGACCGCCGCCGGGATCACTCTCGGCATGGACGAGCTGTACAAGTAACTCGAGTAATCTAGATAACTG
ATCATAATC
